>Addgene plasmid #68702 | PX405 Neisseria meningitidis Cas9 | depositor partial sequence | sequence record 120770 | NmCas9
ACCGGTGCCACCATGTACCCATACGATGTTCCAGATTACGCTTCGCCGAAGAAAAAGCGCAAGGTCGAAG
CGTCCGCTGCCTTCAAACCTAACCCTATCAACTACATCCTGGGGCTGGACATTGGAATCGCTTCAGTGGG
CTGGGCTATGGTGGAAATCGACGAGGATGAAAACCCTATTTGCCTGATCGACCTGGGGGTCAGAGTGTTT
GAGAGGGCTGAAGTGCCAAAGACAGGAGATAGTCTGGCTATGGCACGGAGACTGGCAAGGTCAGTGAGGC
GCCTGACTCGACGGAGAGCACACAGGCTGCTGCGAGCTAGGCGCCTGCTGAAGCGAGAGGGAGTGCTGCA
GGCCGCTGACTTCGATGAAAACGGGCTGATCAAGAGCCTGCCCAATACCCCTTGGCAGCTGAGAGCAGCC
GCTCTGGACAGGAAGCTGACACCACTGGAGTGGTCTGCCGTGCTGCTGCACCTGATCAAGCATCGCGGAT
ACCTGAGTCAGCGAAAAAACGAGGGCGAAACAGCAGATAAGGAGCTGGGAGCCCTGCTGAAAGGCGTGGC
TGACAATGCCCACGCTCTGCAGACCGGCGATTTTAGGACACCCGCAGAACTGGCCCTGAACAAGTTCGAG
AAAGAATCCGGGCACATTCGAAATCAGCGGGGAGACTATTCTCATACCTTCAGTCGCAAGGATCTGCAGG
CCGAGCTGATCCTGCTGTTTGAGAAGCAGAAAGAGTTCGGAAACCCCCACGTGTCTGGCGGGCTGAAAGA
GGGCATCGAAACACTGCTGATGACTCAGCGGCCTGCACTGAGTGGAGACGCCGTGCAGAAGATGCTGGGC
CATTGTACTTTTGAGCCAGCCGAACCCAAGGCAGCCAAAAATACCTACACAGCTGAGAGGTTCATTTGGC
TGACCAAGCTGAACAATCTGCGCATCCTGGAGCAGGGCAGCGAACGGCCCCTGACTGACACCGAGAGAGC
CACACTGATGGATGAACCTTACAGGAAGTCTAAACTGACTTATGCACAGGCACGAAAGCTGCTGGGCCTG
GAGGACACTGCCTTCTTTAAGGGACTGCGGTACGGCAAAGATAACGCTGAGGCAAGCACCCTGATGGAAA
TGAAGGCTTATCACGCAATCTCCAGAGCCCTGGAGAAAGAAGGCCTGAAGGACAAGAAATCACCCCTGAA
TCTGAGCCCTGAGCTGCAGGATGAAATTGGCACCGCTTTTAGCCTGTTCAAGACTGACGAGGATATCACC
GGGCGCCTGAAAGACAGAATCCAGCCCGAGATCCTGGAAGCCCTGCTGAAGCACATCTCTTTTGATAAAT
TCGTGCAGATTAGTCTGAAGGCTCTGCGACGGATCGTCCCTCTGATGGAGCAGGGCAAAAGATACGACGA
GGCCTGCGCTGAAATCTACGGGGATCATTACGGAAAGAAAAACACAGAGGAAAAAATCTACCTGCCCCCT
ATCCCTGCCGACGAGATTCGGAACCCAGTGGTCCTGAGAGCCCTGTCACAGGCTAGAAAAGTGATCAACG
GGGTGGTCAGAAGATACGGAAGCCCCGCAAGAATCCACATTGAGACTGCCCGCGAAGTGGGGAAGTCCTT
TAAAGACCGCAAGGAGATCGAAAAGCGACAGGAGGAAAACAGAAAAGATAGGGAGAAGGCTGCAGCCAAA
TTCCGGGAATACTTTCCAAATTTCGTGGGAGAGCCCAAGTCAAAAGACATCCTGAAGCTGAGACTGTACG
AGCAGCAGCACGGCAAGTGTCTGTATAGCGGGAAAGAAATTAACCTGGGAAGGCTGAATGAGAAGGGCTA
TGTGGAAATCGATCATGCCCTGCCTTTTAGTCGCACATGGGACGATTCATTCAACAATAAGGTCCTGGTG
CTGGGCAGTGAGAACCAGAACAAGGGGAACCAGACTCCTTACGAATATTTCAACGGCAAGGACAACAGCC
GGGAGTGGCAGGAGTTCAAGGCCCGGGTGGAGACCTCCCGCTTCCCACGATCTAAGAAACAGCGGATTCT
GCTGCAGAAGTTTGACGAGGATGGGTTCAAAGAAAGAAACCTGAATGACACCAGATACGTGAATAGATTT
CTGTGCCAGTTCGTCGCAGATCGCATGCGACTGACAGGAAAAGGCAAGAAACGGGTGTTTGCCAGCAACG
GCCAGATCACTAATCTGCTGAGAGGGTTCTGGGGACTGCGGAAGGTGAGAGCCGAGAACGACAGGCACCA
TGCCCTGGATGCTGTGGTCGTGGCTTGTAGCACTGTGGCAATGCAGCAGAAGATTACCAGGTTTGTCCGC
TATAAAGAGATGAATGCCTTCGACGGGAAGACAATCGATAAAGAGACTGGAGAAGTGCTGCACCAGAAGA
CACATTTTCCTCAGCCCTGGGAGTTCTTTGCCCAGGAAGTGATGATCCGCGTCTTTGGCAAGCCTGACGG
GAAACCAGAGTTCGAGGAAGCTGATACCCCAGAGAAGCTGCGGACACTGCTGGCAGAAAAACTGAGCTCC
AGACCCGAGGCCGTGCACGAATACGTCACCCCCCTGTTCGTGTCAAGGGCACCTAACCGCAAGATGAGCG
GGCAGGGACACATGGAGACCGTGAAATCCGCTAAGCGGCTGGACGAAGGCGTCTCTGTGCTGAGAGTGCC
ACTGACACAGCTGAAGCTGAAGGACCTGGAGAAGATGGTCAATCGGGAGAGAGAACCCAAGCTGTATGAG
GCACTGAAAGCCAGGCTGGAAGCCCACAAGGACGATCCAGCAAAAGCCTTTGCTGAGCCCTTCTACAAAT
ATGACAAGGCTGGAAACAGAACTCAGCAGGTGAAGGCAGTCAGGGTGGAACAGGTCCAGAAAACCGGCGT
CTGGGTGAGGAACCATAATGGGATCGCTGATAATGCAACAATGGTGCGGGTGGACGTCTTTGAGAAAGGC
GATAAGTACTATCTGGTGCCTATCTACAGCTGGCAGGTCGCAAAGGGCATCCTGCCAGACCGAGCTGTCG
TGCAGGGAAAAGACGAGGAAGATTGGCAGCTGATTGACGATAGCTTCAACTTTAAGTTCTCCCTGCACCC
TAATGATCTGGTGGAGGTCATCACCAAGAAAGCTAGAATGTTTGGGTACTTCGCATCCTGCCATCGCGGC
ACAGGGAACATCAATATTCGAATCCACGACCTGGATCATAAAATTGGCAAGAACGGGATTCTGGAGGGAA
TCGGCGTGAAGACCGCCCTGTCTTTCCAGAAATATCAGATCGACGAGCTGGGCAAGGAAATTCGACCATG
TCGGCTGAAGAAACGACCACCCGTGCGGTAAGAATTC
