>Addgene plasmid #68702 | PX405 Neisseria meningitidis Cas9 | addgene partial sequence | sequence record 122657 | CMV-F 5'-CGCAAATGGGCGGTAGGCGTG-3'
CTATATAAGCAGAGCTGGTTTAGTGAACCGTGGATCTTAATACGACTCACTATAGGGGAATTGTGAGCGG
ATAACAATTCCGGGACCTTTAATTCAACCCAACACAATATATTATAGTTAAATAAGAATTATTATCAAAT
CATTTGTATATTAATTAAAATACTATACTGTAAATTACATTTTATTTACAATCAACAAGTTTGTACAAAA
AAGCAGGCTAAGGAGATATACCACCGGTGCCACCATGTACCCATACGATGTTCCAGATTACGCTTCGCCG
AAGAAAAAGCGCAAGGTCGAAGCGTCCGCTGCCTTCAAACCTAACCCTATCAACTACATCCTGGGGCTGG
ACATTGGAATCGCTTCAGTGGGCTGGGCTATGGTGGAAATCGACGAGGATGAAAACCCTATTTGCCTGAT
CGACCTGGGGGTCAGAGTGTTTGAGAGGGCTGAAGTGCCAAAGACAGGAGATAGTCTGGCTATGGCACGG
AGACTGGCAAGGTCAGTGAGGCGCCTGACTCGACGGAGAGCACACAGGCTGCTGCGAGCTAGGCGCCTGC
TGAAGCGAGAGGGAGTGCTGCAGGCCGCTGACTTCGATGAAAACGGGCTGATCAAGAGCCTGCCCAATAC
CCCTTGGCAGCTGAGAGCAGCCGCTCTGGACAGGAAGCTGACACCACTGGAGTGGTCTGCCGTGCTGCTG
CACCTGATCAAGCATCGCGGATACCTGAGTCAGCGAAAAAACGAGGGCGAAACAGCAGATAAGGAGCTGG
GAGCCCTGCTGAAAGGCGTGGCTGACAATGCCCACGCTCTGCAGACCGGCGATTTTAGGACACCCGCAGA
ACTGGCCCTGAACAAGTTCGAGAAAGAATCCGGGCACATTCGAAATCAGCGGGGAGACTATTCTCATACC
TTCAGTCGCA
