>Addgene plasmid #68702 | PX405 Neisseria meningitidis Cas9 | addgene partial sequence | sequence record 122658 | C-CMV-24 5'-TATTAGGACAAGGCTGGTGGGCAC-3'
CCAGGAGAGGCACTGGGGAGGGGTCACAGGGATGCCACCCGACCACTTTGTACAAGAAAGCTGGGTTACG
ATTTAGGTGACACTATAGGCGGCCGCAAGCTTGAGCTCGGTACCGAATTCTTACCGCACGGGTGGTCGTT
TCTTCAGCCGACATGGTCGAATTTCCTTGCCCAGCTCGTCGATCTGATATTTCTGGAAAGACAGGGCGGT
CTTCACGCCGATTCCCTCCAGAATCCCGTTCTTGCCAATTTTATGATCCAGGTCGTGGATTCGAATATTG
ATGTTCCCTGTGCCGCGATGGCAGGATGCGAAGTACCCAAACATTCTAGCTTTCTTGGTGATGACCTCCA
CCAGATCATTAGGGTGCAGGGAGAACTTAAAGTTGAAGCTATCGTCAATCAGCTGCCAATCTTCCTCGTC
TTTTCCCTGCACGACAGCTCGGTCTGGCAGGATGCCCTTTGCGACCTGCCAGCTGTAGATAGGCACCAGA
TAGTACTTATCGCCTTTCTCAAAGACGTCCACCCGCACCATTGTTGCATTATCAGCGATCCCATTATGGT
TCCTCACCCAGACGCCGGTTTTCTGGACCTGTTCCACCCTGACTGCCTTCACCTGCTGAGTTCTGTTTCC
AGCCTTGTCATATTTGTAGAAGGGCTCAGCAAAGGCTTTTGCTGGATCGTCCTTGTGGGCTTCCAGCCTG
GCTTTCAGTGCCTCATACAGCTTGGGTTCTCTCTCCCGATTGACCATCTTCTCCAGGTCCTTCAGCTTCA
GCTGTGTCAGTGGCACTCTCAGCACAGAGACGCCTTCGTCCAGCCGCTTAGCGGATTTCACGGTCTCCAT
GTGTCCCTGCCCGCTCATCTTGCGGTTAGGTGCCCTTGACACGAACAGGGG
