[The description below was written by a language model from this plasmid's Addgene catalogue record.]
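Description:
PX405 Neisseria meningitidis Cas9 is a mammalian expression plasmid built on the pDREAM backbone and classed as a CRISPR vector. It is propagated in bacteria under ampicillin selection. The record gives no feature table, so the origin of replication, polyadenylation signal and any other backbone elements are not stated, and the copy number is listed as unknown. No mammalian selection marker is recorded.

The payload is a synthetic coding sequence for NmCas9, the Cas9 nuclease from Neisseria meningitidis, placed under the CMV promoter, a strong constitutive promoter commonly used for high-level transient expression in mammalian cells. The open reading frame carries nuclear localization signals at both the N and C termini, which direct the bacterial protein into the nucleus where it can reach genomic DNA. An N-terminal HA epitope tag allows detection of the protein with anti-HA antibodies, for example by western blot or immunostaining. The insert was cloned by restriction enzyme methods between AgeI and EcoRI sites, both of which remain intact, so the Cas9 cassette can in principle be excised or exchanged.

The record does not mention a guide RNA expression cassette, so the plasmid appears to supply only the nuclease, and a matching NmCas9 guide RNA would presumably have to come from another source. The stated purpose is simply expression of NmCas9. This fits use in mammalian cells to test or apply this Cas9 orthologue, which differs from the widely used Streptococcus pyogenes enzyme in size and PAM requirement, for genome editing or comparative studies of Cas9 orthologues.
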