Addgene plasmid #68702: PX405 Neisseria meningitidis Cas9
Purpose: Neisseria meningitidis Cas9
Depositing lab: Feng Zhang. Depositing organization: Broad Institute.
Backbone
  Vector backbone: pDREAM
  Vector type: Mammalian Expression, CRISPR
Growth in bacteria
  Bacterial resistance: Ampicillin, 100 μg/mL
  Growth temperature: 37°C
  Growth strain: Stbl3
  Copy number: Unknown
Gene/Insert
  Gene/Insert name: NmCas9 (alt name: Neisseria meningitidis Cas9)
  Species: Synthetic; Neisseria meningitidis
  Promoter: CMV
  Tag / fusion protein: NLS (N terminal on insert); NLS (C terminal on insert); HA (N terminal on insert)
  Cloning method: Restriction Enzyme; 5′ cloning site AgeI (not destroyed); 3′ cloning site EcoRI (not destroyed)
  Sequencing primers: 5′ CMV-F; 3′ C-CMV-24 (5'-TATTAGGACAAGGCTGGTGGGCAC-3')
Terms and licenses: Academic/Nonprofit Terms; Industry Terms: Not Available to Industry
How to cite: PX405 Neisseria meningitidis Cas9 was a gift from Feng Zhang (Addgene plasmid # 68702 ; http://n2t.net/addgene:68702 ; RRID:Addgene_68702)
